>Addgene plasmid #77733 | ABL1 gRNA (BRDN0001145303) | addgene full sequence | sequence record 188324 | Addgene Assembled Sequence
CCCGGGTGCAAAGATGGATAAAGTTTTAAACAGAGAGGAATCTTTGCAGCTAATGGACCTTCTAGGTCTT
GAAAGGAGTGGGAATTGGCTCCGGTGCCCGTCAGTGGGCAGAGCGCACATCGCCCACAGTCCCCGAGAAG
TTGGGGGGAGGGGTCGGCAATTGATCCGGTGCCTAGAGAAGGTGGCGCGGGGTAAACTGGGAAAGTGATG
TCGTGTACTGGCTCCGCCTTTTTCCCGAGGGTGGGGGAGAACCGTATATAAGTGCAGTAGTCGCCGTGAA
CGTTCTTTTTCGCAACGGGTTTGCCGCCAGAACACAGGTAAGTGCCGTGTGTGGTTCCCGCGGGCCTGGC
CTCTTTACGGGTTATGGCCCTTGCGTGCCTTGAATTACTTCCACCTGGCTGCAGTACGTGATTCTTGATC
CCGAGCTTCGGGTTGGAAGTGGGTGGGAGAGTTCGAGGCCTTGCGCTTAAGGAGCCCCTTCGCCTCGTGC
TTGAGTTGAGGCCTGGCCTGGGCGCTGGGGCCGCCGCGTGCGAATCTGGTGGCACCTTCGCGCCTGTCTC
GCTGCTTTCGATAAGTCTCTAGCCATTTAAAATTTTTGATGACCTGCTGCGACGCTTTTTTTCTGGCAAG
ATAGTCTTGTAAATGCGGGCCAAGATCTGCACACTGGTATTTCGGTTTTTGGGGCCGCGGGCGGCGACGG
GGCCCGTGCGTCCCAGCGCACATGTTCGGCGAGGCGGGGCCTGCGAGCGCGGCCACCGAGAATCGGACGG
GGGTAGTCTCAAGCTGGCCGGCCTGCTCTGGTGCCTGGCCTCGCGCCGCCGTGTATCGCCCCGCCCTGGG
CGGCAAGGCTGGCCCGGTCGGCACCAGTTGCGTGAGCGGAAAGATGGCCGCTTCCCGGCCCTGCTGCAGG
GAGCTCAAAATGGAGGACGCGGCGCTCGGGAGAGCGGGCGGGTGAGTCACCCACACAAAGGAAAAGGGCC
TTTCCGTCCTCAGCCGTCGCTTCATGTGACTCCACGGAGTACCGGGCGCCGTCCAGGCACCTCGATTAGT
TCTCGAGCTTTTGGAGTACGTCGTCTTTAGGTTGGGGGGAGGGGTTTTATGCGATGGAGTTTCCCCACAC
TGAGTGGGTGGAGACTGAAGTTAGGCCAGCTTGGCACTTGATGTAATTCTCCTTGGAATTTGCCCTTTTT
GAGTTTGGATCTTGGTTCATTCTCAAGCCTCAGACAGTGGTTCAAAGTTTTTTTCTTCCATTTCAGGTGT
CGTGACGTACGGCCACCATGACCGAGTACAAGCCCACGGTGCGCCTCGCCACCCGCGACGACGTCCCCAG
GGCCGTACGCACCCTCGCCGCCGCGTTCGCCGACTACCCCGCCACGCGCCACACCGTCGATCCGGACCGC
CACATCGAGCGGGTCACCGAGCTGCAAGAACTCTTCCTCACGCGCGTCGGGCTCGACATCGGCAAGGTGT
GGGTCGCGGACGACGGCGCCGCCGTGGCGGTCTGGACCACGCCGGAGAGCGTCGAAGCGGGGGCGGTGTT
CGCCGAGATCGGCCCGCGCATGGCCGAGTTGAGCGGTTCCCGGCTGGCCGCGCAGCAACAGATGGAAGGC
CTCCTGGCGCCGCACCGGCCCAAGGAGCCCGCGTGGTTCCTGGCCACCGTCGGAGTCTCGCCCGACCACC
AGGGCAAGGGTCTGGGCAGCGCCGTCGTGCTCCCCGGAGTGGAGGCGGCCGAGCGCGCCGGGGTGCCCGC
CTTCCTGGAGACCTCCGCGCCCCGCAACCTCCCCTTCTACGAGCGGCTCGGCTTCACCGTCACCGCCGAC
GTCGAGGTGCCCGAAGGACCGCGCACCTGGTGCATGACCCGCAAGCCCGGTGCCTGAACGCGTTAAGTCG
ACAATCAACCTCTGGATTACAAAATTTGTGAAAGATTGACTGGTATTCTTAACTATGTTGCTCCTTTTAC
GCTATGTGGATACGCTGCTTTAATGCCTTTGTATCATGCTATTGCTTCCCGTATGGCTTTCATTTTCTCC
TCCTTGTATAAATCCTGGTTGCTGTCTCTTTATGAGGAGTTGTGGCCCGTTGTCAGGCAACGTGGCGTGG
TGTGCACTGTGTTTGCTGACGCAACCCCCACTGGTTGGGGCATTGCCACCACCTGTCAGCTCCTTTCCGG
GACTTTCGCTTTCCCCCTCCCTATTGCCACGGCGGAACTCATCGCCGCCTGCCTTGCCCGCTGCTGGACA
GGGGCTCGGCTGTTGGGCACTGACAATTCCGTGGTGTTGTCGGGGAAATCATCGTCCTTTCCTTGGCTGC
TCGCCTGTGTTGCCACCTGGATTCTGCGCGGGACGTCCTTCTGCTACGTCCCTTCGGCCCTCAATCCAGC
GGACCTTCCTTCCCGCGGCCTGCTGCCGGCTCTGCGGCCTCTTCCGCGTCTTCGCCTTCGCCCTCAGACG
AGTCGGATCTCCCTTTGGGCCGCCTCCCCGCGTCGACTTTAAGACCAATGACTTACAAGGCAGCTGTAGA
TCTTAGCCACTTTTTAAAAGAAAAGGGGGGACTGGAAGGGCTAATTCACTCCCAACGAAGACAAGATCTG
CTTTTTGCTTGTACTGGGTCTCTCTGGTTAGACCAGATCTGAGCCTGGGAGCTCTCTGGCTAACTAGGGA
ACCCACTGCTTAAGCCTCAATAAAGCTTGCCTTGAGTGCTTCAAGTAGTGTGTGCCCGTCTGTTGTGTGA
CTCTGGTAACTAGAGATCCCTCAGACCCTTTTAGTCAGTGTGGAAAATCTCTAGCAGTACGTATAGTAGT
TCATGTCATCTTATTATTCAGTATTTATAACTTGCAAAGAAATGAATATCAGAGAGTGAGAGGAACTTGT
TTATTGCAGCTTATAATGGTTACAAATAAAGCAATAGCATCACAAATTTCACAAATAAAGCATTTTTTTC
ACTGCATTCTAGTTGTGGTTTGTCCAAACTCATCAATGTATCTTATCATGTCTGGCTCTAGCTATCCCGC
CCCTAACTCCGCCCATCCCGCCCCTAACTCCGCCCAGTTCCGCCCATTCTCCGCCCCATGGCTGACTAAT
TTTTTTTATTTATGCAGAGGCCGAGGCCGCCTCGGCCTCTGAGCTATTCCAGAAGTAGTGAGGAGGCTTT
TTTGGAGGCCTAGGGACGTACCCAATTCGCCCTATAGTGAGTCGTATTACGCGCGCTCACTGGCCGTCGT
TTTACAACGTCGTGACTGGGAAAACCCTGGCGTTACCCAACTTAATCGCCTTGCAGCACATCCCCCTTTC
GCCAGCTGGCGTAATAGCGAAGAGGCCCGCACCGATCGCCCTTCCCAACAGTTGCGCAGCCTGAATGGCG
AATGGG
[124 nt withheld, positions 3367-3490]
C
[91 nt withheld, positions 3492-3582]
A
[49 nt withheld, positions 3584-3632]
CCTTTGACGTTGGAGTCCACGTTCTTT
[37 nt withheld, positions 3660-3696]
ACCCTATCTCGGTCTATTCTTTTGATTTATAAGGGATTTTGCCGATTTCGGCCTATTGGTTAAAAAATGA
GCTGATTTAACAAAAATTTAACGCGAATTTTAACAAAATATTAACGCTTACAATTTAGGTGGCACTTTTC
GGGGAAATGTGCGCGGAACCCCTATTTGTTTATTTTTCTAAATACATTCAAATATGTATCCGCTCATGAG
ACAATAACCCTGATAAATGCTTCAATAATATTGAAAAAGGAAGAGTATGAGTATTCAACATTTCCGTGTC
GCCCTTATTCCCTTTTTTGCGGCATTTTGCCTTCCTGTTTTTGCTCACCCAGAAACGCTGGTGAAAGTAA
AAGATGCTGAAGATCAGTTGGGTGCACGAGTGGGTTACATCGAACTGGATCTCAACAGCGGTAAGATCCT
TGAGAGTTTTCGCCCCGAAGAACGTTTTCCAATGATGAGCACTTTTAAAGTTCTGCTATGTGGCGCGGTA
TTATCCCGTATTGACGCCGGGCAAGAGCAACTCGGTCGCCGCATACACTATTCTCAGAATGACTTGGTTG
AGTACTCACCAGTCACAGAAAAGCATCTTACGGATGGCATGACAGTAAGAGAATTATGCAGTGCTGCCAT
AACCATGAGTGATAACACTGCGGCCAACTTACTTCTGACAACGATCGGAGGACCGAAGGAGCTAACCGCT
TTTTTGCACAACATGGGGGATCATGTAACTCGCCTTGATCGTTGGGAACCGGAGCTGAATGAAGCCATAC
CAAACGACGAGCGTGACACCACGATGCCTGTAGCAATGGCAACAACGTTGCGCAAACTATTAACTGGCGA
ACTACTTACTCTAGCTTCCCGGCAACAATTAATAGACTGGATGGAGGCGGATAAAGTTGCAGGACCACTT
CTGCGCTCGGCCCTTCCGGCTGGCTGGTTTATTGCTGATAAATCTGGAGCCGGTGAGCGTGGGTCTCGCG
GTATCATTGCAGCACTGGGGCCAGATGGTAAGCCCTCCCGTATCGTAGTTATCTACACGACGGGGAGTCA
GGCAACTATGGATGAACGAAATAGACAGATCGCTGAGATAGGTGCCTCACTGATTAAGCATTGGTAACTG
TCAGACCAAGTTTACTCATATATACTTTAGATTGATTTAAAACTTCATTTTTAATTTAAAAGGATCTAGG
TGAAGATCCTTTTTGATAATCTCATGACCAAAATCCCTTAACGTGAGTTTTCGTTCCACTGAGCGTCAGA
CCCCGTAGAAAAGATCAAAGGATCTTCTTGAGATCCTTTTTTTCTGCGCGTAATCTGCTGCTTGCAAACA
AAAAAACCACCGCTACCAGCGGTGGTTTGTTTGCCGGATCAAGAGCTACCAACTCTTTTTCCGAAGGTAA
CTGGCTTCAGCAGAGCGCAGATACCAAATACTGTTCTTCTAGTGTAGCCGTAGTTAGGCCACCACTTCAA
GAACTCTGTAGCACCGCCTACATACCTCGCTCTGCTAATCCTGTTACCAGTGGCTGCTGCCAGTGGCGAT
AAGTCGTGTCTTACCGGGTTGGACTCAAGACGATAGTTACCGGATAAGGCGCAGCGGTCGGGCTGAACGG
GGGGTTCGTGCACACAGCCCAGCTTGGAGCGAACGACCTACACCGAACTGAGATACCTACAGCGTGAGCT
ATGAGAAAGCGCCACGCTTCCCGAAGGGAGAAAGGCGGACAGGTATCCGGTAAGCGGCAGGGTCGGAACA
GGAGAGCGCACGAGGGAGCTTCCAGGGGGAAACGCCTGGTATCTTTATAGTCCTGTCGGGTTTCGCCACC
TCTGACTTGAGCGTCGATTTTTGTGATGCTCGTCAGGGGGGCGGAGCCTATGGAAAAACGCCAGCAACGC
GGCCTTTTTACGGTTCCTGGCCTTTTGCTGGCCTTTTGCTCACATGTTCTTTCCTGCGTTATCCCCTGAT
TCTGTGGATAACCGTATTACCGCCTTTGAGTGAGCTGATACCGCTCGCCGCAGCCGAACGACCGAGCGCA
GCGAGTCAGTGAGCGAGGAAGCGGAAGAGCGCCCAATACGCAAACCGCCTCTCCCCGCGCGTTGGCCGAT
TCATTAATGCAGCTGGCACGACAGGTTTCCCGACTGGAAAGCGGGCAGTGAGCGCAACGCAATTAATGTG
AGTTAGCTCACTCATTAGGCACCCCAGGCTTTACACTTTATGCTTCCGGCTCGTATGTTGTGTGGAATTG
TGAGCGGATAACAATTTCACACAGGAAACAGCTATGACCATGATTACGCCAAGCGCGCAATTAACCCTCA
CTAAAGGGAACAAAAGCTGGAGCTGCAAGCTTAATGTAGTCTTATGCAATACTCTTGTAGTCTTGCAACA
TGGTAACGATGAGTTAGCAACATGCCTTACAAGGAGAGAAAAAGCACCGTGCATGCCGATTGGTGGAAGT
AAGGTGGTACGATCGTGCCTTATTAGGAAGGCAACAGACGGGTCTGACATGGATTGGACGAACCACTGAA
TTGCCGCATTGCAGAGATATTGTATTTAAGTGCCTAGCTCGATACATAAACGGGTCTCTCTGGTTAGACC
AGATCTGAGCCTGGGAGCTCTCTGGCTAACTAGGGAACCCACTGCTTAAGCCTCAATAAAGCTTGCCTTG
AGTGCTTCAAGTAGTGTGTGCCCGTCTGTTGTGTGACTCTGGTAACTAGAGATCCCTCAGACCCTTTTAG
TCAGTGTGGAAAATCTCTAGCAGTGGCGCCCGAACAGGGACTTGAAAGCGAAAGGGAAACCAGAGGAGCT
CTCTCGACGCAGGACTCGGCTTGCTGAAGCGCGCACGGCAAGAGGCGAGGGGCGGCGACTGGTGAGTACG
CCAAAAATTTTGACTAGCGGAGGCTAGAAGGAGAGAGATGGGTGCGAGAGCGTCAGTATTAAGCGGGGGA
GAATTAGATCGCGATGGGAAAAAATTCGGTTAAGGCCAGGGGGAAAGAAAAAATATAAATTAAAACATAT
AGTATGGGCAAGCAGGGAGCTAGAACGATTCGCAGTTAATCCTGGCCTGTTAGAAACATCAGAAGGCTGT
AGACAAATACTGGGACAGCTACAACCATCCCTTCAGACAGGATCAGAAGAACTTAGATCATTATATAATA
CAGTAGCAACCCTCTATTGTGTGCATCAAAGGATAGAGATAAAAGACACCAAGGAAGCTTTAGACAAGAT
AGAGGAAGAGCAAAACAAAAGTAAGACCACCGCACAGCAAGCGGCCGCTGATCTTCAGACCTGGAGGAGG
AGATATGAGGGACAATTGGAGAAGTGAATTATATAAATATAAAGTAGTAAAAATTGAACCATTAGGAGTA
GCACCCACCAAGGCAAAGAGAAGAGTGGTGCAGAGAGAAAAAAGAGCAGTGGGAATAGGAGCTTTGTTCC
TTGGGTTCTTGGGAGCAGCAGGAAGCACTATGGGCGCAGCGTCAATGACGCTGACGGTACAGGCCAGACA
ATTATTGTCTGGTATAGTGCAGCAGCAGAACAATTTGCTGAGGGCTATTGAGGCGCAACAGCATCTGTTG
CAACTCACAGTCTGGGGCATCAAGCAGCTCCAGGCAAGAATCCTGGCTGTGGAAAGATACCTAAAGGATC
AACAGCTCCTGGGGATTTGGGGTTGCTCTGGAAAACTCATTTGCACCACTGCTGTGCCTTGGAATGCTAG
TTGGAGTAATAAATCTCTGGAACAGATTTGGAATCACACGACCTGGATGGAGTGGGACAGAGAAATTAAC
AATTACACAAGCTTAATACACTCCTTAATTGAAGAATCGCAAAACCAGCAAGAAAAGAATGAACAAGAAT
TATTGGAATTAGATAAATGGGCAAGTTTGTGGAATTGGTTTAACATAACAAATTGGCTGTGGTATATAAA
ATTATTCATAATGATAGTAGGAGGCTTGGTAGGTTTAAGAATAGTTTTTGCTGTACTTTCTATAGTGAAT
AGAGTTAGGCAGGGATATTCACCATTATCGTTTCAGACCCACCTCCCAACCCCGAGGGGACCCAGAGAGG
GCCTATTTCCCATGATTCCTTCATATTTGCATATACGATACAAGGCTGTTAGAGAGATAATTAGAATTAA
TTTGACTGTAAACACAAAGATATTAGTACAAAATACGTGACGTAGAAAGTAATAATTTCTTGGGTAGTTT
GCAGTTTTAAAATTATGTTTTAAAATGGACTATCATATGCTTACCGTAACTTGAAAGTATTTCGATTTCT
TGGCTTTATATATCTTGTGGAAAGGACGAAACACCGGGTTCATCATCATTCAACGGGTTTTAGAGCTAGA
AATAGCAAGTTAAAATAAGGCTAGTCCGTTATCAACTTGAAAAAGTGGCACCGAGTCGGTGCTTTTTTAA
GCTTGGCGTAACTAGATCTTGAGACAAATGGCAGTATTCATCCACAATTTTAAAAGAAAAGGGGGGATTG
GGGGGTACAGTGCAGGGGAAAGAATAGTAGACATAATAGCAACAGACATACAAACTAAAGAATTACAAAA
ACAAATTACAAAAATTCAAAATTTTCGGGTTTATTACAGGGACAGCAGAGATCCACTTTGGCGCCGGCTC
GAGGGGG
Features (pLannotate 1.2.2; 29 found; start..end, strand, type, name):
     14..80      +  CDS            small t antigen (fragment): SV40 (simian virus 40) small t antigen
    106..317     +  promoter       EF-1α core promoter: core promoter for human elongation factor EF-1α
    318..1256    +  intron         EF-1α intron A: intron upstream of the start codon of human EF-1α
   1278..1877    +  CDS            PuroR (fragment): puromycin N-acetyltransferase; pac from Streptomyces; confers resistance to puromycin
   1893..2481    +  misc_feature   WPRE: woodchuck hepatitis virus posttranscriptional regulatory element
   2532..2551    +  misc_feature   cPPT/CTS (fragment): central polypurine tract and central termination sequence of HIV-1
   2553..2786    +  LTR            3' LTR (ΔU3): self-inactivating 3' long terminal repeat (LTR) from HIV-1
   2864..2985    +  polyA_signal   SV40 poly(A) signal: SV40 polyadenylation signal
   3025..3160    +  rep_origin     SV40 ori: SV40 origin of replication
   3181..3199    -  promoter       T7 promoter: promoter for bacteriophage T7 RNA polymerase
   3207..3362    +  CDS            lacZα (fragment): LacZα fragment of β-galactosidase; lacZ fragment
   3367..3795    +  rep_origin     f1 ori (sequence partly withheld): f1 bacteriophage origin of replication; arrow indicates direction of (+) strand synthesis
   3848..3952    +  promoter       AmpR promoter: bla
   3953..4813    +  CDS            AmpR: β-lactamase; bla; confers resistance to ampicillin, carbenicillin, and related antibiotics
   4984..5572    +  rep_origin     ori: high-copy-number ColE1/pMB1/pBR322/pUC origin of replication
   5755..5847    +  CDS            lacI (fragment): lac repressor; lacI; The lac repressor binds to the lac operator to inhibit transcription in E. coli. This inhibition can be relieved by adding lactose or isopropyl-β-D-thiogalactopyranoside (IPTG).
   5860..5881    +  protein_bind   CAP binding site: CAP binding activates transcription in the presence of cAMP. E. coli catabolite activator protein
   5896..5926    +  promoter       lac promoter: promoter for the E. coli lac operon
   5934..5950    +  protein_bind   lac operator: The lac repressor binds to the lac operator to inhibit transcription in E. coli. This inhibition can be relieved by adding lactose or isopropyl-β-D-thiogalactopyranoside (IPTG). lac repressor encoded by lacI
   5995..6013    +  promoter       T3 promoter: promoter for bacteriophage T3 RNA polymerase
   6041..6267    +  promoter       RSV promoter: Rous sarcoma virus enhancer/promoter
   6268..6448    +  LTR            5' LTR (truncated): truncated 5' long terminal repeat (LTR) from HIV-1
   6495..6620    +  misc_feature   HIV-1 Ψ: packaging signal of human immunodeficiency virus type 1
   6604..6967    +  CDS            HIV-1 gag (fragment): gag protein from human immunodeficiency virus 1; gag
   7113..7346    +  misc_feature   RRE: The Rev response element (RRE) of HIV-1 allows for Rev-dependent mRNA export from the nucleus to the cytoplasm.
   7723..7749    +  CDS            Rev (fragment): human immunodeficiency virus 1 (HIV-1) Rev protein; rev; enhances nuclear export of unspliced and incompletely spliced viral mRNAs
   7753..7993    +  promoter       U6 promoter: RNA polymerase III promoter for human U6 snRNA
   8023..8098    +  misc_RNA       gRNA scaffold: guide RNA scaffold for the Streptococcus pyogenes CRISPR/Cas9 system
   8154..8271    +  misc_feature   cPPT/CTS: central polypurine tract and central termination sequence of HIV-1
