[The description below was written by a language model from this plasmid's Addgene catalogue record and pLannotate feature annotations shown in this document.]
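Description:
ABL1 gRNA (BRDN0001145303) is a third-generation lentiviral guide RNA plasmid built on the lentiGuide-Puro backbone and designed to direct Streptococcus pyogenes Cas9 to the human ABL1 gene. It is propagated in E. coli as a high-copy plasmid through a ColE1/pUC-type origin with ampicillin selection from the β-lactamase gene. The backbone also carries an f1 origin, an SV40 origin and poly(A) signal, and remnants of lac and phage promoter elements left over from the cloning vector.

The lentiviral transfer cassette begins with an RSV promoter fused to a truncated HIV-1 5' LTR, which makes genomic RNA production Tat-independent. This is followed by the Ψ packaging signal with a partial gag sequence and the Rev response element, and the cassette ends in a self-inactivating ΔU3 3' LTR. Between the LTRs, a human U6 RNA polymerase III promoter drives the ABL1-specific spacer joined to the gRNA scaffold. A cPPT/CTS element sits downstream of it. An EF-1α core promoter with its intron A then expresses puromycin N-acetyltransferase, which allows selection of transduced mammalian cells, and a WPRE enhances expression of that transcript.

The plasmid does not encode Cas9, so it must be paired with a separate Cas9 lentivector or used in cells that already express the nuclease. According to the depositor, the guide was designed against two ABL1 reference transcripts and belongs to a human kinome gRNA collection developed alongside work on optimised sgRNA design rules. It is typically used to knock out ABL1 by CRISPR through stable lentiviral delivery.
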