Addgene plasmid #77733: ABL1 gRNA (BRDN0001145303)
Purpose: 3rd generation lentiviral gRNA plasmid targeting human ABL1
Depositing lab: John Doench & David Root. Depositing organization: Broad Institute. Publication: Optimized sgRNA design to maximize activity and minimize off-target effects of CRISPR-Cas9. Doench JG, Fusi N, Sullender M, Hegde M, Vaimberg EW, Donovan KF, Smith I, Tothova Z, Wilen C, Orchard R, Virgin HW, Listgarten J, Root DE. Nat Biotechnol. 2016 Jan 18. doi: 10.1038/nbt.3437. PubMed 26780180.
Backbone
  Vector backbone: lentiGuide-Puro
  Backbone manufacturer: Zhang Lab (Addgene plasmid # 52963)
  Vector type: Mammalian Expression, Lentiviral, CRISPR
  Selectable markers: Puromycin
Growth in bacteria
  Bacterial resistance: Ampicillin, 100 μg/mL
  Growth temperature: 37°C
  Growth strain: DH5alpha
  Copy number: High Copy
Gene/Insert
  Gene/Insert name: ABL1 (alt names: ABL1; NM_005157.5)
  gRNA/shRNA sequence: GGTTCATCATCATTCAACGG
  Species: H. sapiens (human)
  Entrez Gene: ABL1 (a.k.a. ABL, BCR-ABL, CHDSKM, JTK7, bcr/abl, c-ABL, c-ABL1, p150, v-abl)
  Promoter: hU6
  Cloning method: Unknown
  Sequencing primers: 5′ U6-F; 3′ pS2-R
Terms and licenses: Academic/Nonprofit Terms; Industry Terms: Not Available to Industry
Depositor comments: The gRNA was designed to target the following Genbank reference sequence(s): NM_005157.5,NM_007313.2. Note that this plasmid does NOT contain Cas9. It should be used in conjunction with lentiCas9-Blast (Addgene #52962) or otherwise with cell lines already expressing Cas9. Browse the full kinome gRNA library at http://www.addgene.org/pooled-library/broadgpp-human-kinome/ or visit http://www.broadinstitute.org/rnai/public/ for detailed protocols and information.
How to cite: ABL1 gRNA (BRDN0001145303) was a gift from John Doench & David Root (Addgene plasmid # 77733 ; http://n2t.net/addgene:77733 ; RRID:Addgene_77733)
