>Addgene plasmid #77733 | ABL1 gRNA (BRDN0001145303) | depositor partial sequence | sequence record 145193 | Target Sequence
GGTTCATCATCATTCAACGG
