>Addgene plasmid #77733 | ABL1 gRNA (BRDN0001145303) | addgene partial sequence | sequence record 188323 | hU6-F
TAGAAAGTAATAATTTCTTGGGTAGTTTGCAGTTTTAAAATTATGTTTTAAAATGGACTATCATATGCTT
ACCGTAACTTGAAAGTATTTCGATTTCTTGGCTTTATATATCTTGTGGAAAGGACGAAACACCGGGTTCA
TCATCATTCAACGGGTTTTAGAGCTAGAAATAGCAAGTTAAAATAAGGCTAGTCCGTTATCAACTTGAAA
AAGTGGCACCGAGTCGGTGCTTTTTTAAGCTTGGCGTAACTAGATCTTGAGACAAATGGCAGTATTCATC
CACAATTTTAAAAGAAAAGGGGGGATTGGGGGGTACAGTGCAGGGGAAAGAATAGTAGACATAATAGCAA
CAGACATACAAACTAAAGAATTACAAAAACAAATTACAAAAATTCAAAATTTTCGGGTTTATTACAGGGA
CAGCAGAGATCCACTTTGGCGCCGGCTCGAGGGGGCCCGGGTGCAAAGATGGATAAAGTTTTAAACAGAG
AGGAATCTTTGCAGCTAATGGACCTTCTAGGTCTTGAAAGGAGTGGGAATTGGCTCCGGTGCCCGTCAGT
GGGCAGAGCG
